>Addgene plasmid #90140 | pT2-cryR;clec14aCE1-basEgfp | addgene full sequence | sequence record 178729 | Addgene NGS Result
CGACCGGTAATGTCAGACCTGGTAACTCCTTACTGTAACTTATTGCACCTGATGAACAAAAGATGTGAAC
TGAACGCAAGTAGGAGGCTAATAGAGGCTAGTACAGTACAAAGATCCCCAAATGATGTGTGCCGGCCTTA
GTGGAGGCAGACCCCTGGTTATATACCTGTGCTGCAGAAAGAGGGGCTTACAAATGGATCTCTCTGGAAT
GGCATTATCTCATGGTGGGAACAGTGTTGTCAGCAGAATCAGCGGGGTGGACTCTGACCTGAGAATGACA
GTCTAGCACTGAATGGCTCAGACAATACTCTTGTGGCCAACTATCACCGGAAAATAAGTGCCTGCCAAAA
CAAACCAGACCAGATGAAGCTACATGGCTGTAGAACGTCAGTATTTAATGTGTTGTGGCCACTTGGTTCA
CCAGATTTAAGAGCTAATTTTTTTAAATATCACAGATAATCAATCGCTTTTTTTTTTCTTGACTGAAAAG
CTTAGACTGGAAAATTCTTTGAAAAAGTTTGCACTACAGAAAATAAATACATAACATCCTGCACTGAATG
CACACTATTAATAGAAAAGAGAGCATTATTGTAGGAAATGTATTGTATATGTACATTCTGTGCATTTCAC
AATTTTCTCGAGCAGGAAACAGCTATGACCATGATTACGCCAAGCTATCAACTTTGTATAGAAAAGTTGT
CATTGTTGTTTAAAAAAGCAGCGAGCTCTCGTAATAAAACACCTGTATCACCTTCATTTCAACTTTCCTT
CTTTGTTCTTTCTAGGCATACTTGTAGCTCCTTTTCCTGTTACCCATAATTCCATTTCCTGTCCTTCTTC
CCCACCCCCCTGGCTCTCTAGACTGCAGAACAGAGAGTCGAGTGCTCCTGCAACCTCACTTCCTGCCATT
CAGAGCCGTTTCCTCCAGGAAGCATCTGCTGCTCTCTCATGAAGCGGCCTGTTGGAGGAACAGAATAATA
ATACGGTGTTAGTCATGGGACATTCAACACCACATTAGTCCCATGTGAGCTCTTGAAAACACACGCGGAG
GTCAATCAACACGCATTTGAAACTGACAGCGTTGAGTGCGACATGTAAACACAGAGGTATAGTACTACTG
TAAAGAACAATCCCTGATGTAATGAGCAACGCTTCCTGGTATTTTTCCCAGAGTTGTTTTGTTACAGACA
CAATGAACAAGTCAAAGCAAGTTTGTACAAAAAAGCAGGCTAGACTCTAGAGGGTATATAATGGATCTCG
CGTCTCAGCCTCACTTTGAGCTCCTCCACACGCTAGCGCTACCGGTCGCCACCATGGTGAGCAAGGGCGA
GGAGCTGTTCACCGGGGTGGTGCCCATCCTGGTCGAGCTGGACGGCGACGTAAACGGCCACAAGTTCAGC
GTGTCCGGCGAGGGCGAGGGCGATGCCACCTACGGCAAGCTGACCCTGAAGTTCATCTGCACCACCGGCA
AGCTGCCCGTGCCCTGGCCCACCCTCGTGACCACCCTGACCTACGGCGTGCAGTGCTTCAGCCGCTACCC
CGACCACATGAAGCAGCACGACTTCTTCAAGTCCGCCATGCCCGAAGGCTACGTCCAGGAGCGCACCATC
TTCTTCAAGGACGACGGCAACTACAAGACCCGCGCCGAGGTGAAGTTCGAGGGCGACACCCTGGTGAACC
GCATCGAGCTGAAGGGCATCGACTTCAAGGAGGACGGCAACATCCTGGGGCACAAGCTGGAGTACAACTA
CAACAGCCACAACGTCTATATCATGGCCGACAAGCAGAAGAACGGCATCAAGGTGAACTTCAAGATCCGC
CACAACATCGAGGACGGCAGCGTGCAGCTCGCCGACCACTACCAGCAGAACACCCCCATCGGCGACGGCC
CCGTGCTGCTGCCCGACAACCACTACCTGAGCACCCAGTCCGCCCTGAGCAAAGACCCCAACGAGAAGCG
CGATCACATGGTCCTGCTGGAGTTCGTGACCGCCGCCGGGATCACTCTCGGCATGGACGAGCTGTACAAG
TCCGGACTCAGATCTCGAGCTCAAGCTTCGAATTCTGCAGTCGACGGTACCGCGGGCCCGGGATCCACCG
GATCTAGATAACTGATCATAATCAGCCATACCACATTTGTAGAGGTTTTACTTGCTTTAAAAAACCTCCC
ACACCTCCCCCTGAACCTGAAACATAAAATGAATGCAATTGTTGTTGTTAACTTGTTTATTGCAGCTTAT
AATGGTTACAAATAAAGCAATAGCATCACAAATTTCACAAATAAAGCATTTTTTTCACTGCATTCTAGTT
GTGGTTTGTCCAAACTCATCAATGTATCTTAACGCGTACCCAGCTTTCTTGTACAAAGTGGGGCGCGCCT
ACGTAACTAGTCTCGAGCAACTTTATTATACATAGTTGATAATTCACTGGCCGTCGTTTTACGGTACCAT
CGATGATGATCCAGACATGATAAGATACATTGATGAGTTTGGACAAACCACAACTAGAATGCAGTGAAAA
AAATGCTTTATTTGTGAAATTTGTGATGCTATTGCTTTATTTGTAACCATTATAAGCTGCAATAAACAAG
TTAACAACAACAATTGCATTCATTTTATGTTTCAGGTTCAGGGGGAGGTGTGGGAGGTTTTTTAAAGCAA
GTAAAACCTCTACAAATGTGGTATGGCTGATTATGATCCTCTAGATCAGATCTGCGAAGATACGGCCACG
GGTGCTCTTGATCCTGTGGCTGATTTTGGACTGTGCTGCTCGCAGCTGCTGATGAATCACATACTTCCTC
CATTTTCTTCCACTGATTGACTGTTATAATTTCCCTAATTTCCAGGTCAAGGTGCTGTGCATTGTGGTAA
TAGATGTGACATGACGTCACTTCCAAAGGACCAATGAACATGTCTGACCAATTTCATATAATGTGAAAAC
GATTTTCATAGGCAGAATAAATAACATTTAAATTAAACTGGGCATCAGCGCAATTCAATTGGTTTGGTAA
TAGCAAGGGAAAATAGAATGAAGTGATCTCCAAAAAATAAGTACTTTTTGACTGTAAATAAAATTGTAAG
GAGTAAAAAGTACTTTTTTTTCTAAAAAAATGTAATTAAGTAAAAGTAAAAGTATTGATTTTTAATTGTA
CTCAAGTAAAGTAAAAATCCCCAAAAATAATACTTAAGTACAGTAATCAAGTAAAATTACTCAAGTACTT
TACACCTCTGGTTCTTGACCCCCTACCTTCAGCAAGCCCAGCAGATCCACTAGTTCTAGAGCGGCCGCCA
CCGCGGTGGAGCTCCAGCTTTTGTTCCCTTTAGTGAGGGTTAATTGCGCGCTTGGCGTAATCATGGTCAT
AGCTGTTTCCTGTGTGAAATTGTTATCCGCTCACAATTCCACACAACATACGAGCCGGAAGCATAAAGTG
TAAAGCCTGGGGTGCCTAATGAGTGAGCTAACTCACATTAATTGCGTTGCGCTCACTGCCCGCTTTCCAG
TCGGGAAACCTGTCGTGCCAGCTGCATTAATGAATCGGCCAACGCGCGGGGAGAGGCGGTTTGCGTATTG
GGCGCTCTTCCGCTTCCTCGCTCACTGACTCGCTGCGCTCGGTCGTTCGGCTGCGGCGAGCGGTATCAGC
TCACTCAAAGGCGGTAATACGGTTATCCACAGAATCAGGGGATAACGCAGGAAAGAACATGTGAGCAAAA
GGCCAGCAAAAGGCCAGGAACCGTAAAAAGGCCGCGTTGCTGGCGTTTTTCCATAGGCTCCGCCCCCCTG
ACGAGCATCACAAAAATCGACGCTCAAGTCAGAGGTGGCGAAACCCGACAGGACTATAAAGATACCAGGC
GTTTCCCCCTGGAAGCTCCCTCGTGCGCTCTCCTGTTCCGACCCTGCCGCTTACCGGATACCTGTCCGCC
TTTCTCCCTTCGGGAAGCGTGGCGCTTTCTCATAGCTCACGCTGTAGGTATCTCAGTTCGGTGTAGGTCG
TTCGCTCCAAGCTGGGCTGTGTGCACGAACCCCCCGTTCAGCCCGACCGCTGCGCCTTATCCGGTAACTA
TCGTCTTGAGTCCAACCCGGTAAGACACGACTTATCGCCACTGGCAGCAGCCACTGGTAACAGGATTAGC
AGAGCGAGGTATGTAGGCGGTGCTACAGAGTTCTTGAAGTGGTGGCCTAACTACGGCTACACTAGAAGAA
CAGTATTTGGTATCTGCGCTCTGCTGAAGCCAGTTACCTTCGGAAAAAGAGTTGGTAGCTCTTGATCCGG
CAAACAAACCACCGCTGGTAGCGGTGGTTTTTTTGTTTGCAAGCAGCAGATTACGCGCAGAAAAAAAGGA
TCTCAAGAAGATCCTTTGATCTTTTCTACGGGGTCTGACGCTCAGTGGAACGAAAACTCACGTTAAGGCA
TTTTGGTCATGAGATTATCAAAAAGGATCTTCACCTAGATCCTTTTAAATTAAAAATGAAGTTTTAAATC
AATCTAAAGTATATATGAGTAAACTTGGTCTGACAGTTACCAATGCTTAATCAGTGAGGCACCTATCTCA
GCGATCTGTCTATTTCGTTCATCCATAGTTGCCTGACTCCCCGTCGTGTAGATAACTACGATACGGGAGG
GCTTACCATCTGGCCCCAGTGCTGCAATGATACCGCGAGACCCACGCTCACCGGCTCCAGATTTATCAGC
AATAAACCAGCCAGCCGGAAGGGCCGAGCGCAGAAGTGGTCCTGCAACTTTATCCGCCTCCATCCAGTCT
ATTAATTGTTGCCGGGAAGCTAGAGTAAGTAGTTCGCCAGTTAATAGTTTGCGCAACGTTGTTGCCATTG
CTACAGGCATCGTGGTGTCACGCTCGTCGTTTGGTATGGCTTCATTCAGCTCCGGTTCCCAACGATCAAG
GCGAGTTACATGATCCCCCATGTTGTGCAAAAAAGCGGTTAGCTCCTTCGGTCCTCCGATCGTTGTCAGA
AGTAAGTTGGCCGCAGTGTTATCACTCATGGTTATGGCAGCACTGCATAATTCTCTTACTGTCATGCCAT
CCGTAAGATGCTTTTCTGTGACTGGTGAGTACTCAACCAAGTCATTCTGAGAATAGTGTATGCGGCGACC
GAGTTGCTCTTGCCCGGCGTCAATACGGGATAATACCGCGCCACATAGCAGAACTTTAAAAGTGCTCATC
ATTGGAAAACGTTCTTCGGGGCGAAAACTCTCAAGGATCTTACCGCTGTTGAGATCCAGTTCGATGTAAC
CCACTCGTGCACCCAACTGATCTTCAGCATCTTTTACTTTCACCAGCGTTTCTGGGTGAGCAAAAACAGG
AAGGCAAAATGCCGCAAAAAAGGGAATAAGGGCGACACGGAAATGTTGAATACTCATACTCTTCCTTTTT
CAATATTATTGAAGCATTTATCAGGGTTATTGTCTCATGAGCGGATACATATTTGAATGTATTTAGAAAA
ATAAACAAATAGGGGTTCCGCGCACATTTCCCCGAAAAGTGCCACCTAAATTGTAAGCGTTAATATTTTG
TTAAAATTCGCGTTAAATTTTTGTTAAATCAGCTCATTTTTTAACCAATAGGCCGAAATCGGCAAAATCC
CTTATAAATCAAAAGAATAGACCGAGATAGGGT
[37 nt withheld, positions 5634-5670]
AAAGAACGTGGACTCCAACGTCAAAGG
[32 nt withheld, positions 5698-5729]
GCTGGCTAAGAACTCATCAGCCTCCCCGGTCCATCTACCCACGTACCAATGCACCAATTGGCCACAATGA
CGGCTACTACATGGTGCCATTCCTTCCTCTTTATAGGAATGGAGACTACCTCCTGTCCAACAATGCTCTT
GGATACGAGTACGCCTACCTGTTGGACCCAGGTCATTGCACAACACCAGAAATGCCCTCTGATCTGCAAA
AGACGTGAATATCTGTTCAGACACCCATATCCACTCTGTTCCACACAGGTCAGAGGTTTGTCCAGGAGTT
CTTGACAGAGGTGTAAAAAGTACTCAAAAATTTTACTCAAGTGAAAGTACAAGTACTTAGGGAAAATTTT
ACTCAATTAAAAGTAAAAGTATCTGGCTAGAATCTTACTTGAGTAAAAGTAAAAAAGTACTCCATTAAAA
TTGTACTTGAGTATTAAGGAAGTAAAAGTAAAAGCAAGAAAGAAAACTAGAGATTCTTGTTTAAGCTTTT
AATCTCAAAAAACATTAAATGAAATGCATACAAGGTTTTATCCTGCTTTAGAACTGTTTGTATTTAATTA
TCAAACTATAAGACAGACAATCTAATGCCAGTACACGCTACTCAAAGTTGTAAAACCTCAGATTTAACTT
CAGTAGAAGCTGATTCTCAAAATTGTTAGTGTCAAGCCTAGCTCTTTTGGGGCTGAAAAGCAATCCTGCA
GTGCTGAAAAGCCTCTCACAGGCAGCCGATGCGGGAAGAGGTGTATTAGTCTTGATAGAGAGGCTGCAAA
TAGCAGGAAACGTGAGCAGAGACTCCCTGGTGTCTGAAACACAGGCCCATTTACGCCTTAAGATACATTG
ATGAGTTTGGACAAACCACAACTAGAATGCAGTGAAAAAAATGCTTTATTTGTGAAATTTGTGATGCTAT
TGCTTTATTTGTAACCATTATAAGCTGCAATAAACAAGTTAACAACAACAATTGCATTCATTTTATGTTT
CAGGTTCAGGGGGAGGTGTGGGAGGTTTTTTAAAGCAAGTAAAACCTCTACAAATGTGGTATGGCTGATT
ATGATCTAGAGTCGCGGCCGCTTTACTTGTACAGCTCGTCCATGCCGCCGGTGGAGTGGTGGCCCTCGGC
GCGCTCGTACTGTTCCACGATGGTGTAGTCCTCGTTGTGGGAGGTGATGTCCAGCTTGATGTTGACGTTG
TAGGCGCCGGGCAGCTGCACGGGCTTCTTGGCCTTGTAGGTGGTCTTGACCTCGGCGTCGTAGTGGCCGC
CGTCCTTCAGCTTCAGCCTCTGCTTGATCTCGCCCTTCAGGGCGCCGTCCTCGGGGTACATCCGCTCGGA
GGAGGCCTCCCAGCCCATGGTCTTCTTCTGCATTACGGGGCCGTCGGAGGGGAAGTTGGTGCCGCGCAGC
TTCACCTTGTAGATGAACTCGCCGTCCTGCAGGGAGGAGTCCTGGGTCACGGTCACCACGCCGCCGTCCT
CGAAGTTCATCACGCGCTCCCACTTGAAGCCCTCGGGGAAGGACAGCTTCAAGTAGTCGGGGATGTCGGC
GGGGTGCTTCACGTAGGCCTTGGAGCCGTACATGAACTGAGGGGACAGGATGTCCCAGGCGAAGGGCAGG
GGGCCGCCCTTGGTCACCTTCAGCTTGGCGGTCTGGGTGCCCTCGTAGGGGCGGCCCTCGCCCTCGCCCT
CGATCTCGAACTCGTGGCCGTTCACGGAGCCCTCCATGTGCACCTTGAAGCGCATGAACTCCTTGATGAT
GGCCATGTTGTCATCCTCGCCCTTGCTCACCATGGTGG
Features (pLannotate 1.2.2; 26 found; start..end, strand, type, name):
    679..699     +  protein_bind   attB4: mutant version of attB; core recombination site for the Gateway® BP reaction BP Clonase™
   1208..1228    +  protein_bind   attB1: mutant version of attB; core recombination site for the Gateway® BP reaction BP Clonase™
   1238..1255    +  promoter       minP (fragment): minimal TATA-box promoter with low basal activity
   1314..2030    +  CDS            EGFP: EGFP is a basic (constitutively fluorescent) green fluorescent protein published in 1996, derived from Aequorea victoria. It is reported to be a rapidly-maturing weak dimer with moderate acid sensitivity.
   2031..2096    +  misc_feature   MCS: multiple cloning site
   2113..2197    +  CDS            large T antigen (fragment): large T antigen from SV40 (simian virus 40)
   2220..2341    +  polyA_signal   SV40 poly(A) signal: SV40 polyadenylation signal
   2351..2371    -  protein_bind   attB2: mutant version of attB; core recombination site for the Gateway® BP reaction BP Clonase™
   2398..2418    -  protein_bind   attB3: mutant version of attB; core recombination site for the Gateway® BP reaction BP Clonase™
   2422..2442    +  CDS            lacZα (fragment): LacZα fragment of β-galactosidase; lacZ fragment
   2458..2592    -  polyA_signal   SV40 poly(A) signal: SV40 polyadenylation signal
   2615..2698    -  CDS            large T antigen (fragment): large T antigen from SV40 (simian virus 40)
   3264..3304    -  misc_feature   MCS (fragment): pBluescript multiple cloning site
   3317..3335    -  promoter       T3 promoter: promoter for bacteriophage T3 RNA polymerase
   3380..3396    -  protein_bind   lac operator: The lac repressor binds to the lac operator to inhibit transcription in E. coli. This inhibition can be relieved by adding lactose or isopropyl-β-D-thiogalactopyranoside (IPTG). lac repressor encoded by lacI
   3404..3434    -  promoter       lac promoter: promoter for the E. coli lac operon
   3449..3470    -  protein_bind   CAP binding site: CAP binding activates transcription in the presence of cAMP. E. coli catabolite activator protein
   3483..3575    -  CDS            lacI (fragment): lac repressor; lacI; The lac repressor binds to the lac operator to inhibit transcription in E. coli. This inhibition can be relieved by adding lactose or isopropyl-β-D-thiogalactopyranoside (IPTG).
   3758..4346    -  rep_origin     ori: high-copy-number ColE1/pMB1/pBR322/pUC origin of replication
   4517..5377    -  CDS            AmpR: β-lactamase; bla; confers resistance to ampicillin, carbenicillin, and related antibiotics
   5378..5482    -  promoter       AmpR promoter: bla
   5508..5729    -  rep_origin     M13 ori (fragment) (sequence partly withheld): M13 bacteriophage origin of replication; arrow indicates direction of (+) strand synthesis
   5729..6016    +  CDS            tyr (fragment) (sequence partly withheld): TYRO_ORYLA - Also known as tyro. Experimental evidence at transcript level: Swiss-Prot protein existence level 2. This is a copper-containing oxidase that functions in the formation of pigments such as melanins and other polyphenolic compounds. From Oryzias latipes (Japanese rice fish) (Japanese killifish).
   6558..6679    -  polyA_signal   SV40 poly(A) signal: SV40 polyadenylation signal
   6702..6785    -  CDS            large T antigen (fragment): large T antigen from SV40 (simian virus 40)
   6805..7512    -  CDS            mCherry: mCherry is a basic (constitutively fluorescent) red fluorescent protein published in 2004, derived from Discosoma sp.. It is reported to be a very rapidly-maturing monomer with low acid sensitivity.
