[The description below was written by a language model from this plasmid's Addgene catalogue record and pLannotate feature annotations shown in this document.]
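Description:
pT2-cryR;clec14aCE1-basEgfp is a Tol2 transposon-based enhancer reporter plasmid for zebrafish transgenesis, assembled by multisite Gateway cloning into the pDESTtol2pACrymCherry destination backbone. Although catalogued as a bacterial expression vector, its bacterial elements serve only for propagation: a high-copy ColE1/pUC-type origin and a β-lactamase gene conferring ampicillin resistance, along with pBluescript-derived remnants (lac promoter/operator, T3 promoter, an M13 ori fragment). The annotation of a medaka tyrosinase fragment probably reflects sequence flanking the Tol2 element, which was originally isolated from the medaka tyrosinase locus. The Tol2 arms themselves are not annotated in the feature table.

The payload lies between Gateway recombination scars. The roughly 500 bp interval between attB4 and attB1 is unannotated and presumably holds the zebrafish clec14a enhancer element (CE1) named in the record. Directly downstream of attB1 sit a minimal TATA-box basal promoter, the EGFP coding sequence and an SV40 polyadenylation signal, followed by attB2 and attB3. Because the basal promoter has little activity on its own, EGFP expression reports the tissue specificity and timing of the upstream enhancer; EGFP here is a transcriptional reporter rather than a true fusion tag. A separate, oppositely oriented mCherry cassette with its own SV40 poly(A) provides a transgenesis marker. The backbone and plasmid names suggest it is driven by a crystallin (lens) promoter, but that promoter is not annotated.

The associated publication concerns identification of developmentally active endothelial enhancers in zebrafish, so the construct is presumably used to test this candidate clec14a enhancer in vivo, with red fluorescence marking carriers.
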