Addgene plasmid #90140: pT2-cryR;clec14aCE1-basEgfp
Purpose: contains clec14a enhancer sequence and a basal promoter driving expression of eGFP
Depositing lab: Nathan Lawson. Depositing organization: University of Massachusetts, Worcester. Publication: Robust Identification of Developmentally Active Endothelial Enhancers in Zebrafish Using FANS-Assisted ATAC-Seq. Quillien A, Abdalla M, Yu J, Ou J, Zhu LJ, Lawson ND. Cell Rep. 2017 Jul 18;20(3):709-720. doi: 10.1016/j.celrep.2017.06.070. PubMed 28723572.
Backbone
  Vector backbone: pDESTtol2pACrymCherry
  Backbone manufacturer: Addgene
  Vector type: Bacterial Expression
Growth in bacteria
  Bacterial resistance: Ampicillin, 100 μg/mL
  Growth temperature: 37°C
  Growth strain: DH5alpha
  Copy number: High Copy
Gene/Insert
  Gene/Insert name: clec14aE1basEgfp
  Species: D. rerio (zebrafish)
  Tag / fusion protein: EGFP (C terminal on insert)
  Cloning method: Gateway Cloning
Terms and licenses: Academic/Nonprofit Terms; Industry Terms: Not Available to Industry
How to cite: pT2-cryR;clec14aCE1-basEgfp was a gift from Nathan Lawson (Addgene plasmid # 90140 ; http://n2t.net/addgene:90140 ; RRID:Addgene_90140)
